>Addgene plasmid #186787 | cytoplasmic NAD+ biosensor | addgene full sequence | sequence record 368056 | Addgene NGS Result
TGGAAGGGCTAATTCACTCCCAAAGAAGACAAGATATCCTTGATCTGTGGATCTACCACACACAAGGCTA
CTTCCCTGATTAGCAGAACTACACACCAGGGCCAGGGGTCAGATATCCACTGACCTTTGGATGGTGCTAC
AAGCTAGTACCAGTTGAGCCAGATAAGGTAGAAGAGGCCAATAAAGGAGAGAACACCAGCTTGTTACACC
CTGTGAGCCTGCATGGGATGGATGACCCGGAGAGAGAAGTGTTAGAGTGGAGGTTTGACAGCCGCCTAGC
ATTTCATCACGTGGCCCGAGAGCTGCATCCGGAGTACTTCAAGAACTGCTGATATCGAGCTTGCTACAAG
GGACTTTCCGCTGGGGACTTTCCAGGGAGGCGTGGCCTGGGCGGGACTGGGGAGTGGCGAGCCCTCAGAT
CCTGCATATAAGCAGCTGCTTTTTGCCTGTACTGGGTCTCTCTGGTTAGACCAGATCTGAGCCTGGGAGC
TCTCTGGCTAACTAGGGAACCCACTGCTTAAGCCTCAATAAAGCTTGCCTTGAGTGCTTCAAGTAGTGTG
TGCCCGTCTGTTGTGTGACTCTGGTAACTAGAGATCCCTCAGACCCTTTTAGTCAGTGTGGAAAATCTCT
AGCAGTGGCGCCCGAACAGGGACTTGAAAGCGAAAGGGAAACCAGAGGAGCTCTCTCGACGCAGGACTCG
GCTTGCTGAAGCGCGCACGGCAAGAGGCGAGGGGCGGCGACTGGTGAGTACGCCAAAAATTTTGACTAGC
GGAGGCTAGAAGGAGAGAGATGGGTGCGAGAGCGTCAGTATTAAGCGGGGGAGAATTAGATCGCGATGGG
AAAAAATTCGGTTAAGGCCAGGGGGAAAGAAAAAATATAAATTAAAACATATAGTATGGGCAAGCAGGGA
GCTAGAACGATTCGCAGTTAATCCTGGCCTGTTAGAAACATCAGAAGGCTGTAGACAAATACTGGGACAG
CTACAACCATCCCTTCAGACAGGATCAGAAGAACTTAGATCATTATATAATACAGTAGCAACCCTCTATT
GTGTGCATCAAAGGATAGAGATAAAAGACACCAAGGAAGCTTTAGACAAGATAGAGGAAGAGCAAAACAA
AAGTAAGACCACCGCACAGCAAGCGGCCGGCCGCTGATCTTCAGACCTGGAGGAGGAGATATGAGGGACA
ATTGGAGAAGTGAATTATATAAATATAAAGTAGTAAAAATTGAACCATTAGGAGTAGCACCCACCAAGGC
AAAGAGAAGAGTGGTGCAGAGAGAAAAAAGAGCAGTGGGAATAGGAGCTTTGTTCCTTGGGTTCTTGGGA
GCAGCAGGAAGCACTATGGGCGCAGCGTCAATGACGCTGACGGTACAGGCCAGACAATTATTGTCTGGTA
TAGTGCAGCAGCAGAACAATTTGCTGAGGGCTATTGAGGCGCAACAGCATCTGTTGCAACTCACAGTCTG
GGGCATCAAGCAGCTCCAGGCAAGAATCCTGGCTGTGGAAAGATACCTAAAGGATCAACAGCTCCTGGGG
ATTTGGGGTTGCTCTGGAAAACTCATTTGCACCACTGCTGTGCCTTGGAATGCTAGTTGGAGTAATAAAT
CTCTGGAACAGATTTGGAATCACACGACCTGGATGGAGTGGGACAGAGAAATTAACAATTACACAAGCTT
AATACACTCCTTAATTGAAGAATCGCAAAACCAGCAAGAAAAGAATGAACAAGAATTATTGGAATTAGAT
AAATGGGCAAGTTTGTGGAATTGGTTTAACATAACAAATTGGCTGTGGTATATAAAATTATTCATAATGA
TAGTAGGAGGCTTGGTAGGTTTAAGAATAGTTTTTGCTGTACTTTCTATAGTGAATAGAGTTAGGCAGGG
ATATTCACCATTATCGTTTCAGACCCACCTCCCAACCCCGAGGGGACCCGACAGGCCCGAAGGAATAGAA
GAAGAAGGTGGAGAGAGAGACAGAGACAGATCCATTCGATTAGTGAACGGATCTCGACGGTATCGCCGAA
TTAATTCACAAATGGCAGTATTCATCCACAATTTTAAAAGAAAAGGGGGGATTGGGGGGTACAGTGCAGG
GGAAAGAATAGTAGACATAATAGCAACAGACATACAAACTAAAGAATTACAAAAACAAATTACAAAAATT
CAAAATTTTCGGGTTTATTACAGGGACAGCAGAGATCCAGTTTGGACTAGTGGAGTTCCGCGTTACATAA
CTTACGGTAAATGGCCCGCCTGGCTGACCGCCCAACGACCCCCGCCCATTGACGTCAATAATGACGTATG
TTCCCATAGTAACGCCAATAGGGACTTTCCATTGACGTCAATGGGTGGAGTATTTACGGTAAACTGCCCA
CTTGGCAGTACATCAAGTGTATCATATGCCAAGTACGCCCCCTATTGACGTCAATGACGGTAAATGGCCC
GCCTGGCATTATGCCCAGTACATGACCTTATGGGACTTTCCTACTTGGCAGTACATCTACGTATTAGTCA
TCGCTATTACCATGGTGATGCGGTTTTGGCAGTACATCAATGGGCGTGGATAGCGGTTTGACTCACGGGG
ATTTCCAAGTCTCCACCCCATTGACGTCAATGGGAGTTTGTTTTGGCACCAAAATCAACGGGACTTTCCA
AAATGTCGTAACAACTCCGCCCCATTGACGCAAATGGGCGGTAGGCGTGTACGGTGGGAGGTCTATATAA
GCAGAGCTCGTTTAGTGAACCGTCAGATCGCCTGGAGACGCCATCCACGCTGTTTTGACCTCCATAGAAG
ACACCGGCGGCCGCAGATCTCTCGAGGTTGATCTGCCACCATGACCGGTCTGCAGAAAAAGCTGGAAGAG
CTGGAACTGGACGACTACAAGGATGACGATGACAAGCTCGATGGAGGATACCCATACGATGTTCCAGATT
ACGCTGCTCGAGGTTATCAAACAAGTTTGTACAAAAAAGCAGGCTCCACCATGGGGCATATGGAAAAAGC
TCCGCATGACATTCCAATGTATAGTTTAAATGATGGGTTTAGCAAGGAAGACATTTTTGCTTTTGATGAA
CGTGTTCGTAAGGCGATTGGTAAACCCGTTGCTTACTGTTGTGAGTTACTAATTGATGGGTTAGCAATTT
CATTACGTTATGAAAACGGGGTGTTTGTACGCGGAGCAACACGAGGCGATGGAACGGTTGGTGAAAACAT
TACAGAGAACTTACGAACGGTTCGCTCTGTACCGATGCGTTTAACGGAGCCCATTTCAGTGGAAGTTCGT
GGCGAGTGCTACATGCCTAAACAATCCTTTGTCGCATTGAATGAAGAACGTGAAGAAAATGGCCAAGATA
TTTTTGCCAATCCTCGGAATGCAGCGGCGGGAAGCTTGCGCCAACTAGATACAAAAATTGTGGCTAAACG
GAACTTAAATACGTTTTTATACACAGTTGCTGACTTTGGACCAATGAAAGCGAAGACGCAGTTTGAGGCA
TTAGAAGAGCTTTCTGCAATTGGTTTTAGAACCAATCCCGAACGGCAATTATGTCAGTCAATTGATGAAG
TTTGGGCCTACATTGAAGAATACCATGAAAAGCGGAGCACTTTGCCATACGAAATCAATGGAATTGTGAT
TAAAGTGAACGAATTTGCGTTGCAAGATGAATTAGGTTTCACTGTCAAAGCACCTCGCTGGGCGATTGCC
TACAAATTTCCATACAACAGCGACAACGTCTACATCACCGCCGACAAGCAGAAGAACGGCATCAAGGCCA
ACTTCAAGATCCGCCACAACATCGAGGACGGCGGCGTGCAGCTCGCCGACCACTACCAGCAGAACACCCC
CATCGGCGACGGCCCCGTGCTGCTGCCCGACAACCACTACCTGAGCTTCCAGTCCAAGCTGAGCAAAGAC
CCCAACGAGAAGCGCGATCACATGGTCCTGCTGGAGTTCGTGACCGCCGCCGGGATCACTCTCGGCATGG
ACGAGCTGTACAAGGGCGGTTCCGGAGGCATGGTGAGCAAGGGCGAGGAGCTGTTCACCGGGGTGGTGCC
CATCCTGGTCGAGCTGGACGGCGACGTAAACGGCCACAAGTTCAGCGTGTCCGGCGAGGGCGAGGGCGAT
GCCACCTACGGCAAGCTGACCCTGAAGCTGATCTGCACCACCGGCAAGCTGCCCGTGCCCTGGCCCACCC
TCGTGACCACCCTGGGCTACGGTCTCCAATGCTTCGCCCGCTACCCCGACCACATGAAGCAGCACGACTT
CTTCAAGTCCGCCATGCCCGAAGGCTACGTCCAGGAGCGCACCATCTTCTTCAAGGACGACGGCAACTAC
AAGACCCGCGCCGAGGTGAAGTTCGAGGGCGACACCCTGGTGAACCGCATCGAGCTGAAGGGCATCGACT
TCAAGGAGGACGGCAACATCCTGGGGCACAAGCTTGAGTACAACGGCACCATAGTTCTCGAGGGTACCAG
ATCTGAACAACAACCATTAACATTAACGGCGGCGACAACTCGTGCGCAAGAATTAAGAAAACAACTCAAT
CAATATTCCCATGAATATTATGTCAAAGATCAACCATCCGTAGAAGATTATGTTTACGATCGTTTGTATA
AAGAGTTAGTCGATATTGAAACGGAGTTTCCTGATTTAATCACGCCAGATTCGCCGACACAACGTGTAGG
TTAAATCGATGAGCTCTCGAGATATCTAGACCCAGCTTTCTTGTACAAAGTGGTTCGATAACGAATTCCG
CCCCCCCCCCCTAACGTTACTGGCCGAAGCCGCTTGGAATAAGGCCGGTGTGCGTTTGTCTATATGTTAT
TTTCCACCATATTGCCGTCTTTTGGCAATGTGAGGGCCCGGAAACCTGGCCCTGTCTTCTTGACGAGCAT
TCCTAGGGGTCTTTCCCCTCTCGCCAAAGGAATGCAAGGTCTGTTGAATGTCGTGAAGGAAGCAGTTCCT
CTGGAAGCTTCTTGAAGACAAACAACGTCTGTAGCGACCCTTTGCAGGCAGCGGAACCCCCCACCTGGCG
ACAGGTGCCTCTGCGGCCAAAAGCCACGTGTATAAGATACACCTGCAAAGGCGGCACAACCCCAGTGCCA
CGTTGTGAGTTGGATAGTTGTGGAAAGAGTCAAATGGCTCTCCTCAAGCGTATTCAACAAGGGGCTGAAG
GATGCCCAGAAGGTACCCCATTGTATGGGATCTGATCTGGGGCCTCGGTGCACATGCTTTACATGTGTTT
AGTCGAGGTTAAAAAAACGTCTAGGCCCCCCGAACCACGGGGACGTGGTTTTCCTTTGAAAAACACGATG
ATAATATGGCCACAACCATGACCGAGTACAAGCCCACGGTGCGCCTCGCCACCCGCGACGACGTCCCCAG
GGCCGTACGCACCCTCGCCGCCGCGTTCGCCGACTACCCCGCCACGCGCCACACCGTCGATCCGGACCGC
CACATCGAGCGGGTCACCGAGCTGCAAGAACTCTTCCTCACGCGCGTCGGGCTCGACATCGGCAAGGTGT
GGGTCGCGGACGACGGCGCCGCGGTGGCGGTCTGGACCACGCCGGAGAGCGTCGAAGCGGGGGCGGTGTT
CGCCGAGATCGGCCCGCGCATGGCCGAGTTGAGCGGTTCCCGGCTGGCCGCGCAGCAACAGATGGAAGGC
CTCCTGGCGCCGCACCGGCCCAAGGAGCCCGCGTGGTTCCTGGCCACCGTCGGCGTCTCGCCCGACCACC
AGGGCAAGGGTCTGGGCAGCGCCGTCGTGCTCCCCGGAGTGGAGGCGGCCGAGCGCGCCGGGGTGCCCGC
CTTCCTGGAGACCTCCGCGCCCCGCAACCTCCCCTTCTACGAGCGGCTCGGCTTCACCGTCACCGCCGAC
GTCGAGGTGCCCGAAGGACCGCGCACCTGGTGCATGACCCGCAAGCCCGGTGCCTGATGCATCGATGGAT
CCTAATCAACCTCTGGATTACAAAATTTGTGAAAGATTGACTGGTATTCTTAACTATGTTGCTCCTTTTA
CGCTATGTGGATACGCTGCTTTAATGCCTTTGTATCATGCTATTGCTTCCCGTATGGCTTTCATTTTCTC
CTCCTTGTATAAATCCTGGTTGCTGTCTCTTTATGAGGAGTTGTGGCCCGTTGTCAGGCAACGTGGCGTG
GTGTGCACTGTGTTTGCTGACGCAACCCCCACTGGTTGGGGCATTGCCACCACCTGTCAGCTCCTTTCCG
GGACTTTCGCTTTCCCCCTCCCTATTGCCACGGCGGAACTCATCGCCGCCTGCCTTGCCCGCTGCTGGAC
AGGGGCTCGGCTGTTGGGCACTGACAATTCCGTGGTGTTGTCGGGGAAATCATCGTCCTTTCCTTGGCTG
CTCGCCTGTGTTGCCACCTGGATTCTGCGCGGGACGTCCTTCTGCTACGTCCCTTCGGCCCTCAATCCAG
CGGACCTTCCTTCCCGCGGCCTGCTGCCGGCTCTGCGGCCTCTTCCGCGTCTTCGCCTTCGCCCTCAGAC
GAGTCGGATCTCCCTTTGGGCCGCCTCCCCGCCTGAGATCCTTTAAGACCAATGACTTACAAGGCAGCTG
TAGATCTTAGCCACTTTTTAAAAGAAAAGGGGGGACTGGAAGGGCTAATTCACTCCCAACGAAGACAAGA
TCTGCTTTTTGCTTGTACTGGGTCTCTCTGGTTAGACCAGATCTGAGCCTGGGAGCTCTCTGGCTAACTA
GGGAACCCACTGCTTAAGCCTCAATAAAGCTTGCCTTGAGTGCTTCAAGTAGTGTGTGCCCGTCTGTTGT
GTGACTCTGGTAACTAGAGATCCCTCAGACCCTTTTAGTCAGTGTGGAAAATCTCTAGCAGTAGTAGTTC
ATGTCATCTTATTATTCAGTATTTATAACTTGCAAAGAAATGAATATCAGAGAGTGAGAGGCCCGGGTTA
ATTAAGGAAAGGGCTAGATCATTCTTGAAGACGAAAGGGCCTCGTGATACGCCTATTTTTATAGGTTAAT
GTCATGATAATAATGGTTTCTTAGACGTCAGGTGGCACTTTTCGGGGAAATGTGCGCGGAACCCCTATTT
GTTTATTTTTCTAAATACATTCAAATATGTATCCGCTCATGAGACAATAACCCTGATAAATGCTTCAATA
ATATTGAAAAAGGAAGAGTATGAGTATTCAACATTTCCGTGTCGCCCTTATTCCCTTTTTTGCGGCATTT
TGCCTTCCTGTTTTTGCTCACCCAGAAACGCTGGTGAAAGTAAAAGATGCTGAAGATCAGTTGGGTGCAC
GAGTGGGTTACATCGAACTGGATCTCAACAGCGGTAAGATCCTTGAGAGTTTTCGCCCCGAAGAACGTTT
TCCAATGATGAGCACTTTTAAAGTTCTGCTATGTGGCGCGGTATTATCCCGTGTTGACGCCGGGCAAGAG
CAACTCGGTCGCCGCATACACTATTCTCAGAATGACTTGGTTGAGTACTCACCAGTCACAGAAAAGCATC
TTACGGATGGCATGACAGTAAGAGAATTATGCAGTGCTGCCATAACCATGAGTGATAACACTGCGGCCAA
CTTACTTCTGACAACGATCGGAGGACCGAAGGAGCTAACCGCTTTTTTGCACAACATGGGGGATCATGTA
ACTCGCCTTGATCGTTGGGAACCGGAGCTGAATGAAGCCATACCAAACGACGAGCGTGACACCACGATGC
CTGTAGCAATGGCAACAACGTTGCGCAAACTATTAACTGGCGAACTACTTACTCTAGCTTCCCGGCAACA
ATTAATAGACTGGATGGAGGCGGATAAAGTTGCAGGACCACTTCTGCGCTCGGCCCTTCCGGCTGGCTGG
TTTATTGCTGATAAATCTGGAGCCGGTGAGCGTGGGTCTCGCGGTATCATTGCAGCACTGGGGCCAGATG
GTAAGCCCTCCCGTATCGTAGTTATCTACACGACGGGGAGTCAGGCAACTATGGATGAACGAAATAGACA
GATCGCTGAGATAGGTGCCTCACTGATTAAGCATTGGTAACTGTCAGACCAAGTTTACTCATATATACTT
TAGATTGATTTAAAACTTCATTTTTAATTTAAAAGGATCTAGGTGAAGATCCTTTTTGATAATCTCATGA
CCAAAATCCCTTAACGTGAGTTTTCGTTCCACTGAGCGTCAGACCCCGTAGAAAAGATCAAAGGATCTTC
TTGAGATCCTTTTTTTCTGCGCGTAATCTGCTGCTTGCAAACAAAAAAACCACCGCTACCAGCGGTGGTT
TGTTTGCCGGATCAAGAGCTACCAACTCTTTTTCCGAAGGTAACTGGCTTCAGCAGAGCGCAGATACCAA
ATACTGTTCTTCTAGTGTAGCCGTAGTTAGGCCACCACTTCAAGAACTCTGTAGCACCGCCTACATACCT
CGCTCTGCTAATCCTGTTACCAGTGGCTGCTGCCAGTGGCGATAAGTCGTGTCTTACCGGGTTGGACTCA
AGACGATAGTTACCGGATAAGGCGCAGCGGTCGGGCTGAACGGGGGGTTCGTGCACACAGCCCAGCTTGG
AGCGAACGACCTACACCGAACTGAGATACCTACAGCGTGAGCTATGAGAAAGCGCCACGCTTCCCGAAGG
GAGAAAGGCGGACAGGTATCCGGTAAGCGGCAGGGTCGGAACAGGAGAGCGCACGAGGGAGCTTCCAGGG
GGAAACGCCTGGTATCTTTATAGTCCTGTCGGGTTTCGCCACCTCTGACTTGAGCGTCGATTTTTGTGAT
GCTCGTCAGGGGGGCGGAGCCTATGGAAAAACGCCAGCAACGCGGCCTTTTTACGGTTCCTGGCCTTTTG
CTGGCCTTTTGCTCACATGTTCTTTCCTGCGTTATCCCCTGATTCTGTGGATAACCGTATTACCGCCTTT
GAGTGAGCTGATACCGCTCGCCGCAGCCGAACGACCGAGCGCAGCGAGTCAGTGAGCGAGGAAGCGGAAG
AGCGCCCAATACGCAAACCGCCTCTCCCCGCGCGTTGGCCGATTCATTAATGCAGCAAGCTCATGGCTGA
CTAATTTTTTTTATTTATGCAGAGGCCGAGGCCGCCTCGGCCTCTGAGCTATTCCAGAAGTAGTGAGGAG
GCTTTTTTGGAGGCCTAGGCTTTTGCAAAAAGCTCCCCGTGGCACGACAGGTTTCCCGACTGGAAAGCGG
GCAGTGAGCGCAACGCAATTAATGTGAGTTAGCTCACTCATTAGGCACCCCAGGCTTTACACTTTATGCT
TCCGGCTCGTATGTTGTGTGGAATTGTGAGCGGATAACAATTTCACACAGGAAACAGCTATGACATGATT
ACGAATTTCACAAATAAAGCATTTTTTTCACTGCATTCTAGTTGTGGTTTGTCCAAACTCATCAATGTAT
CTTATCATGTCTGGATCAACTGGATAACTCAAGCTAACCAAAATCATCCCAAACTTCCCACCCCATACCC
TATTACCACTGCCAATTACCTGTGGTTTCATTTACTCTAAACCTGTGATTCCTCTGAATTATTTTCATTT
TAAAGAAATTGTATTTGTTAAATATGTACTACAAACTTAGTAGT
Features (pLannotate 1.2.2; 31 found; start..end, strand, type, name):
    377..634     +  LTR            5' LTR (truncated): truncated 5' long terminal repeat (LTR) from HIV-1
    681..806     +  misc_feature   HIV-1 Ψ: packaging signal of human immunodeficiency virus type 1
    790..1128    +  CDS            HIV-1 gag (fragment): gag protein from human immunodeficiency virus 1; gag
   1303..1536    +  misc_feature   RRE: The Rev response element (RRE) of HIV-1 allows for Rev-dependent mRNA export from the nucleus to the cytoplasm.
   1913..2013    +  CDS            Rev (fragment): human immunodeficiency virus 1 (HIV-1) Rev protein; rev; enhances nuclear export of unspliced and incompletely spliced viral mRNAs
   2062..2179    +  misc_feature   cPPT/CTS: central polypurine tract and central termination sequence of HIV-1
   2231..2534    +  enhancer       CMV enhancer: human cytomegalovirus immediate early enhancer
   2535..2738    +  promoter       CMV promoter: human cytomegalovirus (CMV) immediate early promoter
   2886..2906    +  CDS            FLAG (fragment): FLAG® epitope tag, followed by an enterokinase cleavage site
   2919..2945    +  CDS            3xHA (fragment): three tandem HA epitope tags
   2961..2985    +  protein_bind   attB1: mutant version of attB; recombination site for the Gateway® BP reaction BP Clonase™
   2982..3722    +  CDS            ligA (fragment): DNLJ_ENTFA - Experimental evidence at protein level: Swiss-Prot protein existence level 1. DNA ligase that catalyzes the formation of phosphodiester linkages between 5'-phosphoryl and 3'-hydroxyl groups in double- stranded DNA using NAD as a coenzyme and as the energy source for the reaction. It is essential for DNA replication and repair of damaged DNA. From Enterococcus faecalis (strain ATCC 700802 / V583).
   3732..4454    +  CDS            cEGFP: cEGFP is a basic (constitutively fluorescent) green fluorescent protein published in 2008, derived from Aequorea victoria.
   4485..4691    +  CDS            ligA (fragment): DNLJ_ENTFA - Experimental evidence at protein level: Swiss-Prot protein existence level 1. DNA ligase that catalyzes the formation of phosphodiester linkages between 5'-phosphoryl and 3'-hydroxyl groups in double- stranded DNA using NAD as a coenzyme and as the energy source for the reaction. It is essential for DNA replication and repair of damaged DNA. From Enterococcus faecalis (strain ATCC 700802 / V583).
   4720..4744    -  protein_bind   attB2: mutant version of attB; recombination site for the Gateway® BP reaction BP Clonase™
   4862..5324    +  misc_feature   IRES: internal ribosome entry site (IRES) of the encephalomyocarditis virus (EMCV)
   5338..5937    +  CDS            PuroR: puromycin N-acetyltransferase; pac from Streptomyces alboniger; confers resistance to puromycin
   5954..6542    +  misc_feature   WPRE: woodchuck hepatitis virus posttranscriptional regulatory element
   6550..6615    +  CDS            nef (fragment): NEF_HV1Z2 - Experimental evidence at protein level: Swiss-Prot protein existence level 1. Extracellular Nef protein targets CD4(+) T-lymphocytes for apoptosis by interacting with CXCR4 surface receptors. From Human immunodeficiency virus type 1 group M subtype D (isolate Z2/CDC-Z34) (HIV-1).
   6617..6850    +  LTR            3' LTR (ΔU3): self-inactivating 3' long terminal repeat (LTR) from HIV-1
   7055..7159    +  promoter       AmpR promoter: bla
   7160..8020    +  CDS            AmpR: β-lactamase; bla; confers resistance to ampicillin, carbenicillin, and related antibiotics
   8191..8779    +  rep_origin     ori: high-copy-number ColE1/pMB1/pBR322/pUC origin of replication
   8962..9016    +  CDS            lacI (fragment): lac repressor; lacI; The lac repressor binds to the lac operator to inhibit transcription in E. coli. This inhibition can be relieved by adding lactose or isopropyl-β-D-thiogalactopyranoside (IPTG).
   9022..9115    +  rep_origin     SV40 ori (fragment): SV40 origin of replication
   9140..9177    +  CDS            lacI (fragment): lac repressor; lacI; The lac repressor binds to the lac operator to inhibit transcription in E. coli. This inhibition can be relieved by adding lactose or isopropyl-β-D-thiogalactopyranoside (IPTG).
   9190..9211    +  protein_bind   CAP binding site: CAP binding activates transcription in the presence of cAMP. E. coli catabolite activator protein
   9226..9256    +  promoter       lac promoter: promoter for the E. coli lac operon
   9264..9280    +  protein_bind   lac operator: The lac repressor binds to the lac operator to inhibit transcription in E. coli. This inhibition can be relieved by adding lactose or isopropyl-β-D-thiogalactopyranoside (IPTG). lac repressor encoded by lacI
   9314..9397    +  polyA_signal   SV40 poly(A) signal (fragment): SV40 polyadenylation signal
   9564..329     +  CDS            nef (fragment) (across the origin): NEF_HV1BR - Experimental evidence at protein level: Swiss-Prot protein existence level 1. Extracellular Nef protein targets CD4(+) T-lymphocytes for apoptosis by interacting with CXCR4 surface receptors (PubMed:14990729). From Human immunodeficiency virus type 1 group M subtype B (isolate BRU/LAI) (HIV-1).
