[The description below was written by a language model from this plasmid's Addgene catalogue record and pLannotate feature annotations shown in this document.]
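Description:
The cytoplasmic NAD+ biosensor plasmid is a 9.6 kb HIV-1-based lentiviral transfer vector that also works as a mammalian expression plasmid, built on the pCMV-Flag-HA-CcdB-IRES-puro Gateway destination backbone. It is propagated in E. coli through a high-copy ColE1/pUC-type origin with ampicillin selection (β-lactamase). The viral framework comprises a truncated 5' LTR, the Ψ packaging signal with a gag fragment, the Rev response element, the cPPT/CTS, and a self-inactivating ΔU3 3' LTR. These elements allow the RNA genome to be packaged when helper functions are supplied in trans, and they leave the integrated provirus without LTR promoter activity.

Expression comes from an internal CMV enhancer/promoter. FLAG and HA epitope sequences are annotated just downstream of it, ahead of the attB1 site. The attB1 and attB2 sites flanking the insert show that the sensor replaced the ccdB cassette by Gateway recombination. The sensor consists of two fragments matching the NAD+-dependent DNA ligase LigA of Enterococcus faecalis, placed on either side of a GFP-family coding sequence. The annotation software labels this sequence cEGFP, but the catalogue entry identifies it as circularly permuted Venus. In this design, NAD+ binding to the bipartite ligase-derived domain alters cpVenus fluorescence, giving a readout of free NAD+ levels. The record says a localization tag directs the sensor to the cytoplasm, but this tag is not annotated in the feature table.

An EMCV IRES followed by puromycin N-acetyltransferase links drug selection to the same transcript, and a WPRE enhances expression. The construct is used by transfection or lentiviral transduction to generate cells in which cytoplasmic NAD+ can be monitored.
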