Addgene plasmid #186787: cytoplasmic NAD+ biosensor
Purpose: NAD+ biosensor comprised of a circularly permuted Venus fluorescent protein (cpVenus), a bipartite NAD+-binding domain modeled from bacterial DNA ligase, and a localization tag to target the cytoplasm
Depositing lab: Michael Cohen. Depositing organization: Oregon Health & Science University. Publication: Biosensor reveals multiple sources for mitochondrial NAD(+). Cambronne XA, Stewart ML, Kim D, Jones-Brunette AM, Morgan RK, Farrens DL, Cohen MS, Goodman RH. Science. 2016 Jun 17;352(6292):1474-7. doi: 10.1126/science.aad5168. PubMed 27313049.
Backbone
  Vector backbone: pCMV-Flag-HA-CcdB-IRES-puro
  Vector type: Mammalian Expression, Lentiviral
  Selectable markers: Puromycin
Growth in bacteria
  Bacterial resistance: Ampicillin, 100 μg/mL
  Growth temperature: 37°C
  Growth strain: NEB Stable
  Copy number: High Copy
Gene/Insert
  Gene/Insert name: cytoplasmic NAD+ biosensor
Terms and licenses: Academic/Nonprofit Terms; Industry Terms: Not Available to Industry
How to cite: cytoplasmic NAD+ biosensor was a gift from Michael Cohen (Addgene plasmid # 186787 ; http://n2t.net/addgene:186787 ; RRID:Addgene_186787)
